>Addgene plasmid #40282 | pUAST-NachBac-EGFP | addgene partial sequence | sequence record 53547 | pCasper-hs 5'-GCAACTACTGAAATCTGCCAAG-3'
GAGAGACTCTGAATAGGGAATTGGGAATTCGTTAACAGATCTGCGGCCGCGGCTCGAGCTCAAGCTTGGT
ACCGAGCTCGGATCCACTAGTCCAGTGTGGTGGAATTCCATGAAAATGGAAGCTAGACAGAAACAGAACA
GTTTCACTAGTAAAATGCAAAAAATCGTGAATCATCGGGCGTTTACGTTTACGGTGATCGCGTTAATTCT
TTTTAATGCCCTTATCGTTGGAATCGAAACCTATCCACGTATTTATGCTGATCATAAATGGTTATTCTAT
CGAATAGATCTTGTTCTTCTCTGGATCTTCACGATTGAAATTGCGATGCGCTTTTTAGCTTCGAATCCGA
AATCAGCTTTTTTTCGAAGTTCATGGAATTGGTTTGATTTCTTAATTGTAGCCGCAGGTCATATATTTGC
AGGTGCTCAATTTGTGACGGTTCTCCGTATTTTACGGGTTCTCAGGGTACTACGGGCCATCTCAGTTGTT
CCATCGTTGCGCAGGTTAGTTGATGCGTTGGTGATGACGATCCCGGCGTTAGGAAACATCTTAATCTTGA
TGAGCATTTTCTTCTATATTTTTGCCGTTATCGGGACGATGTTATTTCAGCATGTGTCGCCTGAATATTT
CGGTAATTTACAGCTTAGTTTGTTAACATTGTTCCAAGTGGTCACGCTAGAGTCATGGGCGAGCGGCGTC
ATGCGACCAATTTTTGCCGAAGTTCCGTGGTCTTGGCTTTATTTTGTCAGCTTTGTCTTAATCGGTACGT
TTATCATCTTTAACTTGTTTATCGGTGTAATCGTCAATAACGTTGAAAAAGCAGAGTTAACGGACAATGA
GGAAGATGGTGAAGCCGATGGGTTAA
