>Addgene plasmid #40282 | pUAST-NachBac-EGFP | addgene partial sequence | sequence record 54118 | EGFP-N 5'-CGTCGCCGTCCAGCTCGACCAG-3'
CTCTCGCCCTTGCTCCCATGGTGGCGACCGGCCGGTGGATCCCGGGCCCGCGGTACCGTCGACTGCAGAA
TTCGAAGCTTTTTAGCTCGGCTACGTCTTTTCTTAAGGCTGAGATTTCTTGTTTTAACCCATCGGCTTCA
CCATCTTCCTCATTGTCCGTTAACTCTGCTTTTTCAACGTTATTGACGATTACACCGATAAACAAGTTAA
AGATGATAAACGTACCGATTAAGACAAAGCTGACAAAATAAAGCCAAGACCACGGAACTTCGGCAAAAAT
TGGTCGCATGACGCCGCTCGCCCATGACTCTAGCGTGACCACTTGGAACAATGTTAACAAACTAAGCTGT
AAATTACCGAAATATTCAGGCGACACATGCTGAAATAACATCGTCCCGATAACGGCAAAAATATAGAAGA
AAATGCTCATCAAGATTAAGATGTTTCCTAACGCCGGGATCGTCATCACCAACGCATCAACTAACCTGCG
CAACGATGGAACAACTGAGATGGCCCGTAGTACCCTGAGAACCCGTAAAATACGGAGAACCGTCACAAAT
TGAGCACCTGCAAATATATGACCTGCGGCTACAATTAAGAAATCAAACCAATTCCATGAACTTCGAAAAA
AAGCTGATTTCGGATTCGAAGCTAAAAAGCGCATCGCAATTTCAATCGTGAAGATCCAGAGAAGAACAAG
ATCTATTCGATAGAATAACCATTTATGATCAGCATAAATACGTGGATAGGTTTCGATTCCAACGATAAGG
GCATTAAAAAGAATTAACGCGATCACCGTAAACGTAAACGCCCGATGATTCACGATTTTTTGCATTTTAC
TAGTGAAACTGTTCTGTTTCTGTCTAGCTTCCATTTTCATGGAATTCCACCACACTGGACTAGTGGATCC
GAGCTCGGTACCAAG
