[The description below was written by a language model from this plasmid's Addgene catalogue record.]
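Description:
pUAST-NachBac-EGFP is a Drosophila expression and transformation plasmid built on the pUAST backbone, about 10.6 kb in total, of which the backbone accounts for roughly 8.9 kb. It is maintained in E. coli as a high-copy plasmid under ampicillin selection. No feature table accompanies the record, so individual elements are not documented. pUAST is, however, the standard GAL4-responsive vector. In that vector an insert sits downstream of tandem GAL4 upstream activating sequences and a minimal promoter. The cassette is flanked by P-element ends for germline integration into the fly genome, and a mini-white eye-colour marker is normally used to identify transformants.

The insert is NaChBac, a voltage-gated sodium channel from the bacterium Bacillus halodurans, fused at its C terminus to EGFP. In transgenic flies the fusion stays silent until the line is crossed to a GAL4 driver, which restricts expression to the cells where GAL4 is active. The EGFP tag lets the expressing cells, and the channel protein itself, be seen by fluorescence. NaChBac is generally used as a genetically encoded tool to increase the electrical excitability of neurons.

The associated publication concerns functional dissection of a neuronal network required for cuticle tanning and wing expansion. This fits a use in manipulating the activity of defined neuronal populations to test their contribution to behaviour or physiology. The record does not give cloning sites, linker details between the channel and EGFP, or any sequence modifications to the channel coding region.
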