Addgene plasmid #40282: pUAST-NachBac-EGFP
Depositing lab: Benjamin White. Depositing organization: National Institute of Mental Health (NIMH). Publication: Functional dissection of a neuronal network required for cuticle tanning and wing expansion in Drosophila. Luan H, Lemon WC, Peabody NC, Pohl JB, Zelensky PK, Wang D, Nitabach MN, Holmes TC, White BH. J Neurosci. 2006 Jan 11;26(2):573-84. 10.1523/JNEUROSCI.3916-05.2006 PubMed 16407556.
Backbone
  Vector backbone: pUAST
  Backbone size w/o insert (bp): 8914
  Total vector size (bp): 10552
  Vector type: Drosophila
Growth in bacteria
  Bacterial resistance: Ampicillin, 100 μg/mL
  Growth temperature: 37°C
  Growth strain: DH5alpha
  Copy number: High Copy
Gene/Insert
  Gene/Insert name: NaChBac-EGFP
  Species: Bacillus halodurans
  GenBank ID: BA000004.3
  Tag / fusion protein: EGFP (C terminal on insert)
Terms and licenses: Academic/Nonprofit Terms; Industry Terms: Not Available to Industry
How to cite: pUAST-NachBac-EGFP was a gift from Benjamin White (Addgene plasmid # 40282 ; http://n2t.net/addgene:40282 ; RRID:Addgene_40282)
